>Addgene plasmid #174360 | C211 | addgene full sequence | sequence record 343304 | Addgene NGS Result
GACATTGATTATTGACTAGTTATTAATAGTAATCAATTACGGGGTCATTAGTTCATAGCCCATATATGGA
GTTCCGCGTTACATAACTTACGGTAAATGGCCCGCCTGGCTGACCGCCCAACGACCCCCGCCCATTGACG
TCAATAATGACGTATGTTCCCATAGTAACGCCAATAGGGACTTTCCATTGACGTCAATGGGTGGAGTATT
TACGGTAAACTGCCCACTTGGCAGTACATCAAGTGTATCATATGCCAAGTACGCCCCCTATTGACGTCAA
TGACGGTAAATGGCCCGCCTGGCATTATGCCCAGTACATGACCTTATGGGACTTTCCTACTTGGCAGTAC
ATCTACGTATTAGTCATCGCTATTACCATGGTGATGCGGTTTTGGCAGTACATCAATGGGCGTGGATAGC
GGTTTGACTCACGGGGATTTCCAAGTCTCCACCCCATTGACGTCAATGGGAGTTTGTTTTGGCACCAAAA
TCAACGGGACTTTCCAAAATGTCGTAACAACTCCGCCCCATTGACGCAAATGGGCGGTAGGCGTGTACGG
TGGGAGGTCTATATAAGCAGAGCTCTCCCTATCAGTGATAGAGATCTCCCTATCAGTGATAGAGATCGTC
GACGAGCTCGTTTAGTGAACCGTCAGATCGCCTGGAGACGCCATCCACGCTGTTTTGACCTCCATAGAAG
ACACCGGGACCGATCCAGCCTCCGGACTCTAGCGTTTAAACTTAAGCTTGCCGCCACCATGGATTACAAG
GATGACGACGATAAGATGAACCCCAGTGCCCCCAGCTACCCCATGGCCTCGCTCTACGTGGGGGACCTCC
ACCCCGACGTGACCGAGGCGATGCTCTACGAGAAGTTCAGCCCGGCCGGGCCCATCCTCTCCATCCGGGT
CTGCAGGGACATGATCACCCGCCGCTCCTTGGGCTACGCGTATGTGAACTTCCAGCAGCCGGCGGACGCG
GAGCGTGCTTTGGACACCATGAATTTTGATGTTATAAAGGGCAAGCCAGTACGCATCATGTGGTCTCAGC
GTGATCCATCACTTCGCAAAAGTGGAGTAGGCAACATATTCATTAAAAATCTGGATAAGTCTCTAGAAAA
CAAAGCACTGTATGAAACATTTTCTGGTTTTGGTAACATCCTTTCATGTAAGGTGGTATGCGATGAAAAT
GGTTCCAAGGCCTTTGGATTTGTACACTTTGAGAGCCAGGAAGCAGCTGAAAGAGCTATTGAAAAAATGA
ATGGAATGCTCCTAAATGATAAAAAAGTATTTGTTGGACGATTTAAGTCTCGTAAAGAACGAGAAGCTGA
ACTTGGAGCTAGGGCAAAAGAATTCACCAATGTTTACATCAAGAATTTTGGAGAAGACATGGATGATGAG
CGCCTTAAGGATCTCTTTGGCAAGTTTGGGCCTGCCTTAAGTGTGAAAGTAATGACTGATGAAAGTGGAA
AATCCAAAGGATTTGGATTTGTAAGCTTTGAAAGGCATGAAGATGCACAGAAAGCTGTGGACGAAATGAA
TGGTAAGGAGCTCAATGGAAAACAAATTTATGTTGGTCGAGCTCAGAAAAAGGTGGAACGGCAGACGGAA
CTTAAGCGCAAATTTGAACAGATGAAACAAGATAGGATCACCAGATACCAGGGTGTTAATCTTTATGTGA
AAAATCTTGATGATGGTATTGATGATGAACGTCTCCGGAAAGAGTTTTCTCCATTTGGTACAATCACTAG
TGCAAAGGTTATGATGGAGGGTGGTCGCAGCAAAGGGTTTGGTTTTGTATGTTTCTCCTCCCCAGAAGAA
GCCACTAAAGCAGTTACAGAAATGAACGGTAGAATTGTGGCCACAAAGCCATTGTATGTAGCTTTAGCTC
AGCGCAAAGAAGAGCGCCAGGCTCACCTCACTAACCAGTATATGCAGAGAATGGCAAGTGTACGAGCTGT
TCCCAACCCTGTAATCAACCCCTACCAGCCAGCACCTCCTTCAGGTTACTTCATGGCAGCTATCCCACAG
ACTCAGAACCGTGCTGCATACTATCCTCCTAGCCAAATTGCTCAACTAAGACCAAGTCCTCGCTGGACTG
CTCAGGGTGCCAGACCTCATCCATTCCAAAATATGCCCGGTGCTATCCGCCCAGCTGCTCCTAGACCACC
ATTTAGTACTATGAGACCAGCTTCTTCACAGGTTCCACGAGTCATGTCAACACAGCGTGTTGCTAACACA
TCAACACAGACAATGGGTCCACGTCCTGCAGCTGCAGCCGCTGCAGCTACTCCTGCTGTCCGCACCGTTC
CACAGTATAAATATGCTGCAGGAGTTCGCAATCCTCAGCAACATCTTAATGCACAGCCACAAGTTACAAT
GCAACAGCCTGCTGTTCATGTACAAGGTCAGGAACCTTTGACTGCTTCCATGTTGGCATCTGCCCCTCCT
CAAGAGCAAAAGCAAATGTTGGGTGAACGGCTGTTTCCTCTTATTCAAGCCATGCACCCTACTCTTGCTG
GTAAAATCACTGGCATGTTGTTGGAGATTGATAATTCAGAACTTCTTCATATGCTCGAGTCTCCAGAGTC
ACTCCGTTCTAAGGTTGATGAAGCTGTAGCTGTACTACAAGCCCACCAAGCTAAAGAGGCTGCCCAGAAA
GCAGTTAACAGTGCCACCGGTGTTCCAACTGTTTAACGCTCGAGTCTAGAGGGCCCGTTTAAACCCGCTG
ATCAGCCTCGACTGTGCCTTCTAGTTGCCAGCCATCTGTTGTTTGCCCCTCCCCCGTGCCTTCCTTGACC
CTGGAAGGTGCCACTCCCACTGTCCTTTCCTAATAAAATGAGGAAATTGCATCGCATTGTCTGAGTAGGT
GTCATTCTATTCTGGGGGGTGGGGTGGGGCAGGACAGCAAGGGGGAGGATTGGGAAGACAATAGCAGGCA
TGCTGGGGATGCGGTGGGCTCTATGGCTTCTGAGGCGGAAAGAACCAGCTGGGGCTCTAGGGGGTATCCC
C
[124 nt withheld, positions 3012-3135]
C
[91 nt withheld, positions 3137-3227]
AGGGTGATGGTTCACGTACCTAGAAGTTCCTATTCCGAAGTTCCTATTCTCTAGAAAGTATAGGAACTTC
CTTGGCCAAAAAGCCTGAACTCACCGCGACGTCTGTCGAGAAGTTTCTGATCGAAAAGTTCGACAGCGTC
TCCGACCTGATGCAGCTCTCGGAGGGCGAAGAATCTCGTGCTTTCAGCTTCGATGTAGGAGGGCGTGGAT
ATGTCCTGCGGGTAAATAGCTGCGCCGATGGTTTCTACAAAGATCGTTATGTTTATCGGCACTTTGCATC
GGCCGCGCTCCCGATTCCGGAAGTGCTTGACATTGGGGAATTCAGCGAGAGCCTGACCTATTGCATCTCC
CGCCGTGCACAGGGTGTCACGTTGCAAGACCTGCCTGAAACCGAACTGCCCGCTGTTCTGCAGCCGGTCG
CGGAGGCCATGGATGCGATCGCTGCGGCCGATCTTAGCCAGACGAGCGGGTTCGGCCCATTCGGACCGCA
AGGAATCGGTCAATACACTACATGGCGTGATTTCATATGCGCGATTGCTGATCCCCATGTGTATCACTGG
CAAACTGTGATGGACGACACCGTCAGTGCGTCCGTCGCGCAGGCTCTCGATGAGCTGATGCTTTGGGCCG
AGGACTGCCCCGAAGTCCGGCACCTCGTGCACGCGGATTTCGGCTCCAACAATGTCCTGACGGACAATGG
CCGCATAACAGCGGTCATTGACTGGAGCGAGGCGATGTTCGGGGATTCCCAATACGAGGTCGCCAACATC
TTCTTCTGGAGGCCGTGGTTGGCTTGTATGGAGCAGCAGACGCGCTACTTCGAGCGGAGGCATCCGGAGC
TTGCAGGATCGCCGCGGCTCCGGGCGTATATGCTCCGCATTGGTCTTGACCAACTCTATCAGAGCTTGGT
TGACGGCAATTTCGATGATGCAGCTTGGGCGCAGGGTCGATGCGACGCAATCGTCCGATCCGGAGCCGGG
ACTGTCGGGCGTACACAAATCGCCCGCAGAAGCGCGGCCGTCTGGACCGATGGCTGTGTAGAAGTACTCG
CCGATAGTGGAAACCGACGCCCCAGCACTCGTCCGAGGGCAAAGGAATAGCACGTACTACGAGATTTCGA
TTCCACCGCCGCCTTCTATGAAAGGTTGGGCTTCGGAATCGTTTTCCGGGACGCCGGCTGGATGATCCTC
CAGCGCGGGGATCTCATGCTGGAGTTCTTCGCCCACCCCAACTTGTTTATTGCAGCTTATAATGGTTACA
AATAAAGCAATAGCATCACAAATTTCACAAATAAAGCATTTTTTTCACTGCATTCTAGTTGTGGTTTGTC
CAAACTCATCAATGTATCTTATCATGTCTGTATACCGTCGACCTCTAGCTAGAGCTTGGCGTAATCATGG
TCATAGCTGTTTCCTGTGTGAAATTGTTATCCGCTCACAATTCCACACAACATACGAGCCGGAAGCATAA
AGTGTAAAGCCTGGGGTGCCTAATGAGTGAGCTAACTCACATTAATTGCGTTGCGCTCACTGCCCGCTTT
CCAGTCGGGAAACCTGTCGTGCCAGCTGCATTAATGAATCGGCCAACGCGCGGGGAGAGGCGGTTTGCGT
ATTGGGCGCTCTTCCGCTTCCTCGCTCACTGACTCGCTGCGCTCGGTCGTTCGGCTGCGGCGAGCGGTAT
CAGCTCACTCAAAGGCGGTAATACGGTTATCCACAGAATCAGGGGATAACGCAGGAAAGAACATGTGAGC
AAAAGGCCAGCAAAAGGCCAGGAACCGTAAAAAGGCCGCGTTGCTGGCGTTTTTCCATAGGCTCCGCCCC
CCTGACGAGCATCACAAAAATCGACGCTCAAGTCAGAGGTGGCGAAACCCGACAGGACTATAAAGATACC
AGGCGTTTCCCCCTGGAAGCTCCCTCGTGCGCTCTCCTGTTCCGACCCTGCCGCTTACCGGATACCTGTC
CGCCTTTCTCCCTTCGGGAAGCGTGGCGCTTTCTCATAGCTCACGCTGTAGGTATCTCAGTTCGGTGTAG
GTCGTTCGCTCCAAGCTGGGCTGTGTGCACGAACCCCCCGTTCAGCCCGACCGCTGCGCCTTATCCGGTA
ACTATCGTCTTGAGTCCAACCCGGTAAGACACGACTTATCGCCACTGGCAGCAGCCACTGGTAACAGGAT
TAGCAGAGCGAGGTATGTAGGCGGTGCTACAGAGTTCTTGAAGTGGTGGCCTAACTACGGCTACACTAGA
AGAACAGTATTTGGTATCTGCGCTCTGCTGAAGCCAGTTACCTTCGGAAAAAGAGTTGGTAGCTCTTGAT
CCGGCAAACAAACCACCGCTGGTAGCGGTGGTTTTTTTGTTTGCAAGCAGCAGATTACGCGCAGAAAAAA
AGGATCTCAAGAAGATCCTTTGATCTTTTCTACGGGGTCTGACGCTCAGTGGAACGAAAACTCACGTTAA
GGGATTTTGGTCATGAGATTATCAAAAAGGATCTTCACCTAGATCCTTTTAAATTAAAAATGAAGTTTTA
AATCAATCTAAAGTATATATGAGTAAACTTGGTCTGACAGTTACCAATGCTTAATCAGTGAGGCACCTAT
CTCAGCGATCTGTCTATTTCGTTCATCCATAGTTGCCTGACTCCCCGTCGTGTAGATAACTACGATACGG
GAGGGCTTACCATCTGGCCCCAGTGCTGCAATGATACCGCGAGACCCACGCTCACCGGCTCCAGATTTAT
CAGCAATAAACCAGCCAGCCGGAAGGGCCGAGCGCAGAAGTGGTCCTGCAACTTTATCCGCCTCCATCCA
GTCTATTAATTGTTGCCGGGAAGCTAGAGTAAGTAGTTCGCCAGTTAATAGTTTGCGCAACGTTGTTGCC
ATTGCTACAGGCATCGTGGTGTCACGCTCGTCGTTTGGTATGGCTTCATTCAGCTCCGGTTCCCAACGAT
CAAGGCGAGTTACATGATCCCCCATGTTGTGCAAAAAAGCGGTTAGCTCCTTCGGTCCTCCGATCGTTGT
CAGAAGTAAGTTGGCCGCAGTGTTATCACTCATGGTTATGGCAGCACTGCATAATTCTCTTACTGTCATG
CCATCCGTAAGATGCTTTTCTGTGACTGGTGAGTACTCAACCAAGTCATTCTGAGAATAGTGTATGCGGC
GACCGAGTTGCTCTTGCCCGGCGTCAATACGGGATAATACCGCGCCACATAGCAGAACTTTAAAAGTGCT
CATCATTGGAAAACGTTCTTCGGGGCGAAAACTCTCAAGGATCTTACCGCTGTTGAGATCCAGTTCGATG
TAACCCACTCGTGCACCCAACTGATCTTCAGCATCTTTTACTTTCACCAGCGTTTCTGGGTGAGCAAAAA
CAGGAAGGCAAAATGCCGCAAAAAAGGGAATAAGGGCGACACGGAAATGTTGAATACTCATACTCTTCCT
TTTTCAATATTATTGAAGCATTTATCAGGGTTATTGTCTCATGAGCGGATACATATTTGAATGTATTTAG
AAAAATAAACAAATAGGGGTTCCGCGCACATTTCCCCGAAAAGTGCCACCTGACGTCGACGGATCGGGAG
ATCTCCCGATCCCCTATGGTGCACTCTCAGTACAATCTGCTCTGATGCCGCATAGTTAAGCCAGTATCTG
CTCCCTGCTTGTGTGTTGGAGGTCGCTGAGTAGTGCGCGAGCAAAATTTAAGCTACAACAAGGCAAGGCT
TGACCGACAATTGCATGAAGAATCTGCTTAGGGTTAGGCGTTTTGCGCTGCTTCGCGATGTACGGGCCAG
ATATACGCGTT
Features (pLannotate 1.2.2; 22 found; start..end, strand, type, name):
      1..380     +  enhancer       CMV enhancer: human cytomegalovirus immediate early enhancer
    381..584     +  promoter       CMV promoter: human cytomegalovirus (CMV) immediate early promoter
    586..605     +  promoter       PLtetO-1 promoter (fragment): modified phage lambda PL promoter with tet operator sites (Lutz and Bujard, 1997)
    607..626     +  promoter       PLtetO-1 promoter (fragment): modified phage lambda PL promoter with tet operator sites (Lutz and Bujard, 1997)
    634..667     +  promoter       TRE3GV promoter (fragment): 3rd-generation Tet-responsive promoter that can be activated by binding of Tet-On® 3G, optimized for retroviral and lentiviral vectors
    762..787     +  CDS            3xFLAG (fragment): three tandem FLAG® epitope tags
    786..2693    +  CDS            PABPC1: PABP1_HUMAN - Also known as PAB1, PABP1, PABPC2. Experimental evidence at protein level: Swiss-Prot protein existence level 1. (Microbial infection) Positively regulates the replication of dengue virus (DENV). From Homo sapiens (Human).
   2742..2966    +  polyA_signal   bGH poly(A) signal: bovine growth hormone polyadenylation signal
   2970..2991    +  promoter       SV40 promoter (fragment): SV40 enhancer and early promoter
   3012..3245    +  rep_origin     f1 ori (fragment) (sequence partly withheld): f1 bacteriophage origin of replication; arrow indicates direction of (+) strand synthesis
   3250..3297    +  protein_bind   FRT: FLP-mediated recombination occurs in the 8-bp core sequence TCTAGAAA (Turan and Bode, 2011). FLP recombinase from the Saccharomyces cerevisiae 2μ plasmid
   3305..4327    +  CDS            HygR: aminoglycoside phosphotransferase from E. coli; aph(4)-Ia; confers resistance to hygromycin
   4337..4462    +  CDS            ble (fragment): BLE_KLEPN - Experimental evidence at protein level: Swiss-Prot protein existence level 1. Binding protein with a strong affinity to the bleomycin family of antibiotics. Binds to CL990; an antimitotic-antibiotic compound. From Klebsiella pneumoniae.
   4457..4578    +  polyA_signal   SV40 poly(A) signal: SV40 polyadenylation signal
   4651..4667    -  protein_bind   lac operator: The lac repressor binds to the lac operator to inhibit transcription in E. coli. This inhibition can be relieved by adding lactose or isopropyl-β-D-thiogalactopyranoside (IPTG). lac repressor encoded by lacI
   4675..4705    -  promoter       lac promoter: promoter for the E. coli lac operon
   4720..4741    -  protein_bind   CAP binding site: CAP binding activates transcription in the presence of cAMP. E. coli catabolite activator protein
   4754..4846    -  CDS            lacI (fragment): lac repressor; lacI; The lac repressor binds to the lac operator to inhibit transcription in E. coli. This inhibition can be relieved by adding lactose or isopropyl-β-D-thiogalactopyranoside (IPTG).
   5029..5617    -  rep_origin     ori: high-copy-number ColE1/pMB1/pBR322/pUC origin of replication
   5788..6648    -  CDS            AmpR: β-lactamase; bla; confers resistance to ampicillin, carbenicillin, and related antibiotics
   6649..6753    -  promoter       AmpR promoter: bla
   6812..6864    -  misc_feature   bom (fragment): basis of mobility region from pBR322
