[The description below was written by a language model from this plasmid's Addgene catalogue record and pLannotate feature annotations shown in this document.]
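Description:
C211 is a mammalian expression plasmid of about 7 kb built on a pcDNA5 backbone, designed to express a mutant, siRNA-resistant form of human poly(A)-binding protein PABPC1 in human cell lines by transfection. It is propagated in E. coli through a high-copy ColE1/pUC-type origin and selected with ampicillin via the β-lactamase gene. A fragment of the f1 phage origin is also annotated.

The expression cassette is driven by the human cytomegalovirus immediate early enhancer and promoter. Short tet operator-like fragments are annotated immediately downstream, which suggests a tetracycline-regulatable CMV/TetO arrangement that would be repressible in cells expressing the Tet repressor, although the catalogue entry does not say so explicitly. The open reading frame begins with an N-terminal FLAG epitope for detection or immunoprecipitation, followed by the PABPC1 coding sequence, and ends at the bovine growth hormone polyadenylation signal. The PABPC1 insert carries eight conservative amino-acid substitutions (I110L, D111E, D117E, A121G, G139A, Y140F, T147S, R166K), along with multiple silent changes that make the transcript resistant to siRNAs targeting the endogenous mRNA.

Downstream of the cassette, an FRT site sits directly ahead of a hygromycin resistance gene with no full promoter annotated, followed by an SV40 polyadenylation signal. This layout is typical of FLP-mediated integration vectors, in which recombination into a genomic FRT site places the marker behind a resident promoter and allows hygromycin selection of stable integrants. The construct suits knockdown-and-rescue experiments, in which endogenous PABPC1 is depleted and replaced by the tagged mutant. The associated study concerns the coupling of poly(A)-tail length to translational efficiency.
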