Addgene plasmid #174360: C211
Purpose: For expressing siRNA-resistant human PABPC1 mutant (I110L, D111E, D117E, A121G, G139A, Y140F, T147S, R166K) in human cell lines via transfection
Depositing lab: David Bartel. Depositing organization: Whitehead Institute for Biomedical Research. Publication: The molecular basis of coupling between poly(A)-tail length and translational efficiency. Xiang K, Bartel DP. Elife. 2021 Jul 2;10. pii: 66493. doi: 10.7554/eLife.66493. PubMed 34213414.
Backbone
  Vector backbone: pcDNA5
  Vector type: Mammalian Expression
  Selectable markers: Hygromycin
Growth in bacteria
  Bacterial resistance: Ampicillin, 100 μg/mL
  Growth temperature: 37°C
  Growth strain: DH5alpha
  Copy number: Unknown
Gene/Insert
  Gene/Insert name: PABPC1
  Species: H. sapiens (human)
  Mutation: I110L, D111E, D117E, A121G, G139A, Y140F, T147S, R166K and multiple silent mutations introduced to be resistant to siRNAs
  GenBank ID: NM_002568
  Entrez Gene: PABPC1 (a.k.a. PAB1, PABP, PABP1, PABPC2, PABPL1)
  Tag / fusion protein: FLAG (N terminal on insert)
Terms and licenses: Academic/Nonprofit Terms; Industry Terms: Not Available to Industry
How to cite: C211 was a gift from David Bartel (Addgene plasmid # 174360 ; http://n2t.net/addgene:174360 ; RRID:Addgene_174360)
